Addgene plasmid #1589: L3774
Purpose: (Empty Backbone)
Depositing lab: Andrew Fire. Depositing organization: Carnegie Institution for Science.
Backbone
  Vector backbone: Unknown
  Backbone size (bp): 8375
  Vector type: Worm Expression
Growth in bacteria
  Bacterial resistance: Ampicillin, 100 μg/mL
  Growth temperature: 37°C
  Growth strain: DH5alpha
  Copy number: Unknown
Gene/Insert
  Gene/Insert name: None
  Tag / fusion protein: mec7-836, mec7Tsa, T7p, gfpN, IVSR, gfpF64L, gfpS65T, IVSS, gfpM153A, IVST, gfpC, let858smgUTR, let858C, let8583', decoy
  Cloning method: Restriction Enzyme
Terms and licenses: Academic/Nonprofit Terms; Industry Terms: Not Available to Industry
Depositor comments: See Fire Lab Vector Kit Documentation 1997. Fire Lab Miniprep Number pPD118.10, Ligation number L3774.
How to cite: L3774 was a gift from Andrew Fire (Addgene plasmid # 1589 ; http://n2t.net/addgene:1589 ; RRID:Addgene_1589)
