[The description below was written by a language model from this plasmid's Addgene catalogue record and pLannotate feature annotations shown in this document.]
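Description:
L3774 (Fire Lab miniprep pPD118.10) is an 8,375 bp worm expression plasmid from the 1997 Fire Lab vector kit, catalogued as an empty backbone with no separate insert. The parental backbone is recorded as unknown, but the annotated features point to a pUC-type framework. These include a high-copy ColE1/pMB1 origin, a β-lactamase gene with its own promoter for ampicillin selection in E. coli, and remnants of the lac region (lacI fragment, CAP site, lac promoter and operator) next to a fragment of the pUC18/19 multiple cloning site.

The payload is described only by the depositor's list of module names, which the feature table partly corroborates. The list starts with mec-7-derived segments (mec7-836, mec7Tsa). These presumably supply promoter and upstream sequence from the C. elegans mec-7 gene, although the automated annotation labels nothing in that region. A short T7 promoter fragment follows, annotated on the reverse strand. Next is a GFP coding region, matched by the annotation tool to a later GFP derivative. According to the record it carries the F64L, S65T and M153A substitutions and is interrupted by synthetic introns (IVSR, IVSS, IVST), a common Fire-vector device for improving expression in worms. Downstream are extensive let-858 sequences, annotated as three coding fragments spanning over 3 kb. The depositor lists them as let858smgUTR, let858C and let858 3', so let-858 material appears to serve as the 3' portion of the transcript. The "smg" label hints at a link to nonsense-mediated decay, but the record does not explain it. A "decoy" element completes the list.

The record gives no specific application and refers to the kit documentation. The layout fits a GFP reporter driven by mec-7 sequences for use in transgenic C. elegans.
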