Features (pLannotate 1.2.2; 13 found; start..end, strand, type, name):
      1..30      -  misc_feature   MCS (fragment): pUC18/19 multiple cloning site
    941..958     -  promoter       T7 promoter (fragment): promoter for bacteriophage T7 RNA polymerase
    975..1844    +  CDS            vsfGFP-9 (fragment): vsfGFP-9 is a basic (constitutively fluorescent) green fluorescent protein published in 2015, derived from Aequorea victoria. It has low acid sensitivity.
   2043..2411    +  CDS            let-858 (fragment): CWC22_CAEEL - Experimental evidence at transcript level: Swiss-Prot protein existence level 2. Required for pre-mRNA splicing and for exon-junction complex (EJC) assembly. Hinders EIF4A3 from non-specifically binding RNA and escorts it to the splicing machinery to promote EJC assembly on mature mRNAs. Through its role in EJC assembly, required for nonsense-mediated mRNA decay (By similarity). Required for early embryogenesis and tissue differentiation. From Caenorhabditis elegans.
   2455..2838    +  CDS            let-858 (fragment): CWC22_CAEEL - Experimental evidence at transcript level: Swiss-Prot protein existence level 2. Required for pre-mRNA splicing and for exon-junction complex (EJC) assembly. Hinders EIF4A3 from non-specifically binding RNA and escorts it to the splicing machinery to promote EJC assembly on mature mRNAs. Through its role in EJC assembly, required for nonsense-mediated mRNA decay (By similarity). Required for early embryogenesis and tissue differentiation. From Caenorhabditis elegans.
   2885..5260    +  CDS            let-858 (fragment): CWC22_CAEEL - Experimental evidence at transcript level: Swiss-Prot protein existence level 2. Required for pre-mRNA splicing and for exon-junction complex (EJC) assembly. Hinders EIF4A3 from non-specifically binding RNA and escorts it to the splicing machinery to promote EJC assembly on mature mRNAs. Through its role in EJC assembly, required for nonsense-mediated mRNA decay (By similarity). Required for early embryogenesis and tissue differentiation. From Caenorhabditis elegans.
   6120..6224    +  promoter       AmpR promoter: bla
   6225..7085    +  CDS            AmpR: β-lactamase; bla; confers resistance to ampicillin, carbenicillin, and related antibiotics
   7256..7844    +  rep_origin     ori: high-copy-number ColE1/pMB1/pBR322/pUC origin of replication
   8027..8119    +  CDS            lacI (fragment): lac repressor; lacI; The lac repressor binds to the lac operator to inhibit transcription in E. coli. This inhibition can be relieved by adding lactose or isopropyl-β-D-thiogalactopyranoside (IPTG).
   8132..8153    +  protein_bind   CAP binding site: CAP binding activates transcription in the presence of cAMP. E. coli catabolite activator protein
   8168..8198    +  promoter       lac promoter: promoter for the E. coli lac operon
   8206..8222    +  protein_bind   lac operator: The lac repressor binds to the lac operator to inhibit transcription in E. coli. This inhibition can be relieved by adding lactose or isopropyl-β-D-thiogalactopyranoside (IPTG). lac repressor encoded by lacI
>Addgene plasmid #1589 | L3774 | depositor full sequence | sequence record 199 | Author sequence
AAGCTTGCATGCCTGCAGGTCGACTCTAGACCGCGGTTTTGGCGCGCCAAATGTAAACCTGTCATTTCTG
TGTATTTCAGCACCGCGAAGAGCACCATAAACAGCTACAACAAGAGCACGAACGTCGGCTCCAACAGAAA
AAGCTGCAAAACGCTGGTACTCACCACATGCTCTGATAATTGCCATTTCCTTCGATTTCTGACTTTCAAT
TGTGATATGATAACCTCAAAATCTCCATTCAAAATGAAAACTCTTAAATTTAAGAGCTTTCAACACCCCG
CACTTTCCCACCTCATCGTTTTTCCCTTCTATCTTATCAATTTTTTGTATTTTGTGTCAGTTTGCTATAT
CCTCATCACCTTTTTTACCGTTTAATCTCTCTATAGTATTGTTCGGGTGTTTCAAGATGAAACGTTTTGT
GTGTAGCATTTTTGAAACACAGCGCGAAAAATGCAGAAACTATCATCCACAATGCATTAAGTGCACTCAT
TGTGATGACTCCTAACCCCCTCGCCCCACCAGTTGTCTCTTCACAAATTCATGGCACAATTCAAAAATGG
CTTTTTGTGTTGGATCTTGATCTCGTCTCTTTCCTTCTTCTTTCGTTTCTCTCGGACCACTCATTATTCG
AATGCCATGCATTTGTTGATGATGCGCAGCGATGGTCGCACACACTACAACAGATATGATGGTGGCTGTG
CGTGGTGCAGAGCTCATGAATAAGTGATGGGGCACCGAGATGTGACTCCTCCCATTATTCGTCTTGAGTC
GCATCTTTTGTCTTGGTCCGTTGTCAGTCGAGCCTCAAGGCAGCCGTTCCGCCAGTGATCGCCTGCTAAG
AAGTTGTAGGTGTAGAGGAAGAAACGTCGGGTCCAAATTTCAAGCAACATCCGCGAGATCGTGGATCCTA
TCGATTCGCGGCCGCTGTACACCCGGGTGCCCTATAGTGAGTCGTATTGGTACCGGTAGAAAAAATGAGT
AAAGGAGAAGAACTTTTCACTGGAGTTGTCCCAATTCTTGTTGAATTAGATGGTGATGTTAATGGGCACA
AATTTTCTGTCAGTGGAGAGGGTGAAGGTGATGCAACATACGGAAAACTTACCCTTAAATTTATTTGCAC
TACTGGAAAACTACCTGTTCCATGGGTAAGTTTAAACATATATATACTAACTAACCCTGATTATTTAAAT
TTTCAGCCAACACTTGTCACTACTCTCACTTATGGTGTTCAATGCTTCTCGAGATACCCAGATCATATGA
AACGGCATGACTTTTTCAAGAGTGCCATGCCCGAAGGTTATGTACAGGAAAGAACTATATTTTTCAAAGA
TGACGGGAACTACAAGACACGTAAGTTTAAACAGTTCGGTACTAACTAACCATACATATTTAAATTTTCA
GGTGCTGAAGTCAAGTTTGAAGGTGATACCCTTGTTAATAGAATCGAGTTAAAAGGTATTGATTTTAAAG
AAGATGGAAACATTCTTGGACACAAATTGGAATACAACTATAACTCACACAATGTATACATCGCAGCAGA
CAAACAAAAGAATGGAATCAAAGTTGTAAGTTTAAACATGATTTTACTAACTAACTAATCTGATTTAAAT
TTTCAGAACTTCAAAATTAGACACAACATTGAAGATGGAAGCGTTCAACTAGCAGACCATTATCAACAAA
ATACTCCAATTGGCGATGGCCCTGTCCTTTTACCAGACAACCATTACCTGTCCACACAATCTGCCCTTTC
GAAAGATCCCAACGAAAAGAGAGACCACATGGTCCTTCTTGAGTTTGTAACAGCTGCTGGGATTACACAT
GGCATGGACGAACTATACAAAAGCCCACAAGCTTTGGAATTCGCTAGCCGGCCATACAAGTAATCCGGGT
TCTAGAAGCGCTGCTAAGGGGGCCCTCGTCGAGTCGGTCACAATCACCTGAAACTCCAAAGGCAGCCAGT
GAGGAACGTGAAGAAGAAGAAAAAGAGTCATCTGAACAGGTTTGATTTTCTTTCTGGTCAAAAAGATGAA
ATTATTGATTTTCAGCCAGATACTCCCAAAACTAGCAGCGAGAAGTCTGCAAGTCGTTCACAGTCGCCCA
GAGAATCGCGGGAAGTGAGCCAAGAGGTATGTTTTTCAAAAATCAATAACTGATCATAATTTTTATTGTT
TGGTGAATTTAAGAAAATAATATTCGAAAATTCCTCTGAATTATCAAGATTGCAGTATTAATTTCGAGAA
AAATTGAGATATTCATAGAGCTATTGTAAATTTTCTTGATTTCAGACTGAAACTTCGGAAAATCAAGAGA
AAATCAAAGAAAAGGATGACGGGGATGATCAGCCTGGCACACCGAACAGCTATAGAAGCCGGGAAACTTC
ACCAGCTCCAAAAAGGTCCAAGGAGACCAGGTTTGTCAAAAGCTTCCTGCGATTAATTCTCATTTCAATT
TTTCAGAGAATCAGAGTCTCCTGAAAAATCCCCGGTTCGTTCAAGATCTCCCAGAAGGTCTTCAGCACGT
TCCCCGTCACGATCTCCTAGACGGCGCCGAGAAAGAAGCTCAGAAAGAAAGCAATCCGAAGAGCCAGCAC
CGCTACCAGAGAAAAAGAAGAAAGAGCCGCTGGATATTCTACGAACAAGAACCGGAGGAGCATATATTCC
ACCCGCCAAACTTCGACTTATGCAACAACAGATTAGTGATAAGCAAAGTGAACAGTATCAGAGAATGAAT
TGGGAAAGAATGAAGAAAAAGATTCACGGATTGGTTAACAGAGTCAACGCGAAGAATCTTGTTCAAATTG
TCAGAGAACTTCTTCAAGAGAATGTGATTCGTTCAAAGTGAGTGAGAAAATCGAAGGAAAAGGAAAGAAT
TAATTTAATTTTTCAGGGGACTTCTCTGCCGTGACATTATTCAAGCTCAGGCTTTCTCACCAGGATTCTC
TAACGTCTATGCAGCTTTGGCGGCAGTTATCAACTCGAAATTCCCTCATGTCGGTGAACTTCTTCTCCGT
CGTCTGATTGTACAGTTCAAAAGAAGTTTCCGTAGAAATGACAGAGGCGTCACGGTGAACGTGATCAAAT
TCATCGCACATTTGATTAATCAACAAGTTGCTCACGAAGTTCTTGCGCTGGAAATCATGATTCTGATGCT
TGAAGAACCAACTGATGATTCAGTTGAAGTCGCCATTGCGTTCCTGAAAGAGTGTGGAGCAAAGCTTCTG
GAGATTGCTCCAGCAGCTCTTAACAGTGTCTACGACCGTCTTCGTGCAATTCTCATGGAAACTGAAAGAT
CGGAAAATGCACTGGATCGACGTATTCAGTATATGATTGAGACTGCAATGCAGATTCGAAAGGACAAATT
TGCGGCGTATCCGGCGGTCATTGAAGACTTGGACTTGATTGAGGAGGAGGATCAGATCATCCATACACTT
AATTTGGAGGATGCGGTTGATCCGGAAAATGGGCTTAATGTGTTCAAACTAGATCCAGAATTCGAAAAGA
ACGAGGAGGTTTATGAGGAGATCCGTAAGGAAATCATTGGAAACGCCGATATTTCGGATGAGGATGGTGG
CGACGAGTTGGATGATGAAGAAGAGGGTAGTGATGTGGAAGAGGCTCCGAAGAAGACTACAGAGATTATT
GATAATACTGATCAGAATTGACTGCTTTCAGAAGGTATTCATTTTGAGTTTTGGGCCGGCAAATCTGTAA
GTTGCCGGTTGCCGAAAATTTGCTGAATTTGCCGGAAAAAAAAATTCCGGAATTTATTTAAAAACTTTTT
GTAAAAATTAAATTAAATTTGCAACTTTTCAGAGAAGTCTACCTGACAATGCAATCATCTTTGGACTACC
AAGAAGCTGCTCACAAATTGCTGAAAATGAAGATTCCAGACAGCATGCAGGTCAGCGATGTTGCAAAGAA
AAATTTTCGACCAAAAAAACCAACCAATCATAAAATTTAAAAAAAAACTCCGTTTTTTTCTTTTTTTTTA
TACGAGAAAAACCAAAAAAATGTATTTTTGCCAAATTCTAAAATACTATCCCCGAAATTTTCAATATTTT
CTCTTTCAGAACGAACTCTGCGCGATGCTTGTCGATTGTTGTGCTCAACAGCGTACCTACGAGCGATTCT
ACGGAATGCTCATCGAACGTTTCTGCCGACTTCGCCTCGAATACCAGCAATACTTTGAAAAGCTCTGCCA
GGACACGTATTCCACGATTCACCGAATTGACATCACAAAACTGCGGAATTTGGCTCGCCTTATTGCTCAT
TTGCTCTCGACGGATGCTATTGACTGGAAGATTTTGGCCGATATGAAAATGACCGAAGAGGACACAACTT
CTTCTGGCAGAATCTATATTAAATATATATTTAATGAACTTGTGGAGGCGATGGGAATGGTTAAACTTCA
TTCGAGAGTTACTGATCCGTGAGTTTCCTAGAGAGAGTTGTTTTCGTATTCAATTTTCCCTATTTTCAGA
ACTTTGGCTCATTGCTTTGTTGGATTATTCCCACGAACTAATCCGAACAGCGCACGATTTTCGATCAACT
TCTTCACAATGATTGGATTGGGTGGTTTGACGTTGGAACTTCGTGAATGGCTGGCAAAGGGTCTCAAGAA
GAAGAAGGGAATGCTGGATCAGTTGAAGGCCGAATCAAGCTCAGATTCATCGTCGTCTTCGGATTCGTCA
GACTCGTCTGATTCTTCGGATTCTGACGATTCATCCGACTCGTCTTCAGATTCCTCATCTTCTTCAGAAT
CAGAGCCAGAACCACCGAAGAAAAAGAAGAAGAAGAACAGTGAAGAGAGTTCCAAAAAGAAGGAAAAAGA
GAATATTGGTCGACGGGATCGTGGAGACAAGAGAGCTGAACGTCATCGTGATCAAAGTGTGGAGAACAAG
GACAAGGATCGTCGACGTCGCCAGGATTCTGACGAAAATCGTCGGCCAGAACGAGGAGATGACCGCAAGG
ATCGGAGTAAAGATCGTCGTCGTCAAGACTCGGATGATGAGGATCGGAAAGGTCGTGAACGTCGGGAAGA
TTCAGGGGAAAGACGTCGCGGAGATCGGGATCGACGTGATCGAAACAAGGATCAGGAGGATCACCGTGAA
GATCGCCGTGACCGAAGCAAGGATCGTGAGGATCGACGTGATCGCCGTCGTCATGACTCTGATGATGATC
GTAAAACTCGTCGGGATAGAAGTGAAGAGCGAGGAGGACGTCGTCGTGAAGTGGAATCGGATGATCGACG
CCGACGTCGTTGAATTTTCAAATTTTAAATACTGAATATTTGTTTTTTTTCCTATTATTTATTTATTCTC
TTTGTGTTTTTTTTCTTGCTTTCTAAAAAATTAATTCAATCCAAATCTAAACATTTTTTTTTCTCTTTCC
GTCTCCCAATTCGTATTCCGCTCCTCTCATCTGAACACAATGTGCAAGTTTATTTATCTTCTCGCTTTCA
TTTCATTAGGACGTGGGGGGAATTGGTGGAAGGGGGAAACACACAAAAGGATGATGGAAATGAAATAAGG
ACACACAATATGCAACAACATTCAATTCAGAAATATGGAGGAAGGTTTAAAAGAAAACATAAAAATATAT
AGAGGAGGAAGGAAAACTAGTAAAAAATAAGCAAAGAAATTAGGCGAACGATGAGAATTGTCCTCGCTTG
GCAAATGCGAATCCGTATGGAGAGGCACGTTTGGCGAAGGCAAATGTTCGGTATGGAGATCTGTAAAAAT
TTTTAAGTTGAAATTTGGTGTTGCTCTTTTACAAAATTTTCCGATTTTCGCTTGAAATTACGGTGCCAGG
TCTCGACACGTCTTCCAATTTTTCAAATTCAAAAGAGCCTTTAATGGGCTGTAGTTGCTAATTTCTCGTT
TTTGAAAATTTTTCTTCCGTTTAATCGAAATTTGATGTATTTTATTTATGATTTTCAATAAATTTCAAAG
AAACTGGTGAAAACTCGGAAAATTGTGAACTACAGTAATCCAATCCTTAAAGGCGCACACCTTTTAAATG
TCCGCCCCAATACGATATTTTTTTAAGATTCGCTAGAGCGGCCCAAAAGGCCTTTTTTTTTTGGCGCCGA
CGTCAGGTGGCACTTTTCGGGGAAATGTGCGCGGAACCCCTATTTGTTTATTTTTCTAAATACATTCAAA
TATGTATCCGCTCATGAGACAATAACCCTGATAAATGCTTCAATAATATTGAAAAAGGAAGAGTATGAGT
ATTCAACATTTCCGTGTCGCCCTTATTCCCTTTTTTGCGGCATTTTGCCTTCCTGTTTTTGCTCACCCAG
AAACGCTGGTGAAAGTAAAAGATGCTGAAGATCAGTTGGGTGCACGAGTGGGTTACATCGAACTGGATCT
CAACAGCGGTAAGATCCTTGAGAGTTTTCGCCCCGAAGAACGTTTTCCAATGATGAGCACTTTTAAAGTT
CTGCTATGTGGCGCGGTATTATCCCGTATTGACGCCGGGCAAGAGCAACTCGGTCGCCGCATACACTATT
CTCAGAATGACTTGGTTGAGTACTCACCAGTCACAGAAAAGCATCTTACGGATGGCATGACAGTAAGAGA
ATTATGCAGTGCTGCCATAACCATGAGTGATAACACTGCGGCCAACTTACTTCTGACAACGATCGGAGGA
CCGAAGGAGCTAACCGCTTTTTTGCACAACATGGGGGATCATGTAACTCGCCTTGATCGTTGGGAACCGG
AGCTGAATGAAGCCATACCAAACGACGAGCGTGACACCACGATGCCTGTAGCAATGGCAACAACGTTGCG
CAAACTATTAACTGGCGAACTACTTACTCTAGCTTCCCGGCAACAATTAATAGACTGGATGGAGGCGGAT
AAAGTTGCAGGACCACTTCTGCGCTCGGCCCTTCCGGCTGGCTGGTTTATTGCTGATAAATCTGGAGCCG
GTGAGCGTGGGTCTCGCGGTATCATTGCAGCACTGGGGCCAGATGGTAAGCCCTCCCGTATCGTAGTTAT
CTACACGACGGGGAGTCAGGCAACTATGGATGAACGAAATAGACAGATCGCTGAGATAGGTGCCTCACTG
ATTAAGCATTGGTAACTGTCAGACCAAGTTTACTCATATATACTTTAGATTGATTTAAAACTTCATTTTT
AATTTAAAAGGATCTAGGTGAAGATCCTTTTTGATAATCTCATGACCAAAATCCCTTAACGTGAGTTTTC
GTTCCACTGAGCGTCAGACCCCGTAGAAAAGATCAAAGGATCTTCTTGAGATCCTTTTTTTCTGCGCGTA
ATCTGCTGCTTGCAAACAAAAAAACCACCGCTACCAGCGGTGGTTTGTTTGCCGGATCAAGAGCTACCAA
CTCTTTTTCCGAAGGTAACTGGCTTCAGCAGAGCGCAGATACCAAATACTGTCCTTCTAGTGTAGCCGTA
GTTAGGCCACCACTTCAAGAACTCTGTAGCACCGCCTACATACCTCGCTCTGCTAATCCTGTTACCAGTG
GCTGCTGCCAGTGGCGATAAGTCGTGTCTTACCGGGTTGGACTCAAGACGATAGTTACCGGATAAGGCGC
AGCGGTCGGGCTGAACGGGGGGTTCGTGCACACAGCCCAGCTTGGAGCGAACGACCTACACCGAACTGAG
ATACCTACAGCGTGAGCATTGAGAAAGCGCCACGCTTCCCGAAGGGAGAAAGGCGGACAGGTATCCGGTA
AGCGGCAGGGTCGGAACAGGAGAGCGCACGAGGGAGCTTCCAGGGGGAAACGCCTGGTATCTTTATAGTC
CTGTCGGGTTTCGCCACCTCTGACTTGAGCGTCGATTTTTGTGATGCTCGTCAGGGGGGCGGAGCCTATG
GAAAAACGCCAGCAACGCGGCCTTTTTACGGTTCCTGGCCTTTTGCTGGCCTTTTGCTCACATGTTCTTT
CCTGCGTTATCCCCTGATTCTGTGGATAACCGTATTACCGCCTTTGAGTGAGCTGATACCGCTCGCCGCA
GCCGAACGACCGAGCGCAGCGAGTCAGTGAGCGAGGAAGCGGAAGAGCGCCCAATACGCAAACCGCCTCT
CCCCGCGCGTTGGCCGATTCATTAATGCAGCTGGCACGACAGGTTTCCCGACTGGAAAGCGGGCAGTGAG
CGCAACGCAATTAATGTGAGTTAGCTCACTCATTAGGCACCCCAGGCTTTACACTTTATGCTTCCGGCTC
GTATGTTGTGTGGAATTGTGAGCGGATAACAATTTCACACAGGAAACAGCTATGACCATGATTACGCCAA
GCTGTAAGTTTAAACATGATCTTACTAACTAACTATTCTCATTTAAATTTTCAGAGCTTAAAAATGGCTG
AAATCACTCACAACGATGGATACGCTAACAACTTGGAAATGAAAT
