>Addgene plasmid #1589 | L3774 | addgene partial sequence | sequence record 16726 | 1589_m13reverse
GGNTCTTACTAACTAACTATTCTCATTTAAATTTTCAGAGCTTAAAAATGGCTGAAATCACTCACAACGA
TGGATACGCTAACAACTTGGAAATGAAATAAGCTTGCATGCCTGCAGGTCGACTCTAGACCGCGGTTTTG
GCGCGCCAAATGTAAACCTGTCATTTCTGTGTATTTCAGCACCGCGAAGAGCACCATAAACAGCTACAAC
AAGAGCACGAACGTCGGCTCCAACAGAAAAAGCTGCAAAACGCTGGTACTCACCACATGCTCTGATAATT
GCCATTTCCTTCGATTTCTGACTTTCAATTGTGATATGATAACCTCAAAATCTCCATTCAAAATGAAAAC
TCTTAAATTTAAGAGCTTTCAACACCCCGCACTTTCCCACCTCATCGTTTTTCCCTTCTATCTTATCAAT
TTTTTGTATTTTGTGTCAGTTTGCTATATCCTCATCACCTTTTTTACCGTTTAATCTCTCTATAGTATTG
TTCGGGTGTTTCAAGATGAAACGTTTTGTGTGTAGCATTTTTGAAACACAGCGCGAAAAATGCAGAAACT
ATCATCCACAATGCATTAAGTGCACTCATTGTGATGACTCCTAACCCCCTCGCCCCACCAGTTGTCTCTT
CACAAATTCATGGCACAATTCAAAAATGGCTTTTTGTGTTGGATCTTGATCTCGTCTCTTTCCTTCTTCT
TTCGTTTCTCTCGGACCACTCATTATTCGAATGCCATGCATTTGTTGATGATGCGCAGCGATGGTCGCAC
ACACTACAACAGATATGATGGTGGCTGTGCGTGGTGCAGAGCTCATGAATAAGTGATGGGGCACCGAGAT
GTGACTCCTCCCATTATTCGTCTTGAGTCGCATCTTTTGTCTTGGTCCGTTGTCAGTCGAGCCTCAAGGC
AGCCGTTTCCGCCAGTGGATCGCCTGGCTAAAGAAGTTGTAGGTGTAGAGGAANAAACCGTCCGGGTCCA
AATTTCAAGGCAANATCCGCGAAATCGNGGAATCCTATCGATCCCCGGCCGCCGGTACACCCGGGGGNCC
CTAAANGGAGTCGNATGGGNCCGGGANNAAAAAATGAGTNAAGGGANAAAGAACTTTNCCCNGGNAGTGG
CCCCAATTCTGGTGAAATAAAAGGGGAGNTTAAGGGGGCNCAAANTTTNNCNNCCNGGGNAAGGGGGNAN
GGNNATGCCCCNTNCGGAAANCNTCCCCCTTAAATTTNTTGCCCCNCGGGAAAACNCCCGNTNCNGGGAA
ANTTAAANNATTTNNCCNACCAACCCGNAATNTTAATTTNCCCCCNCCTNNGCCCCCCNCCNATNGGGGG
AAGGNTCCCGAAACCAAAAAANAANG
